Addgene plasmid #211239: pBiT3.1-N_DCAF8L2:1-631
Purpose: Mammalian expression of full-length human DCAF8L2. N-terminal HiBiT tag.
Depositing lab: Cheryl Arrowsmith. Depositing organization: University of Toronto. Publication: A Target Class Ligandability Evaluation of WD40 Repeat-Containing Proteins. Ackloo S, Li F, Szewczyk M, Seitova A, Loppnau P, Zeng H, Xu J, Ahmad S, Arnautova YA, Baghaie AJ, Beldar S, Bolotokova A, Centrella PA, Chau I, Clark MA, Cuozzo JW, Dehghani-Tafti S, Disch JS, Dong A, Dumas A, Feng JA, Ghiabi P, Gibson E, Gilmer J, Goldman B, Green SR, Guie MA, Guilinger JP, Harms N, Herasymenko O, Houliston S, Hutchinson A, Kearnes S, Keefe AD, Kimani SW, Kramer T, Kutera M, Kwak HA, Lento C, Li Y, Liu J, Loup J, Machado RAC, Mulhern CJ, Perveen S, Righetto GL, Riley P, Shrestha S, Sigel EA, Silva M, Sintchak MD, Slakman BL, Taylor RD, Thompson J, Torng W, Underkoffler C, von Rechenberg M, Walsh RT, Watson I, Wilson DJ, Wolf E, Yadav M, Yazdi AK, Zhang J, Zhang Y, Santhakumar V, Edwards AM, Barsyte-Lovejoy D, Schapira M, Brown PJ, Halabelian L, Arrowsmith CH. J Med Chem. 2025 Jan 23;68(2):1092-1112. doi: 10.1021/acs.jmedchem.4c02010. Epub 2024 Nov 4. PubMed 39495097.
Backbone
  Vector backbone: pBiT3.1-N
  Backbone manufacturer: Promega
  Vector type: Mammalian Expression
  Selectable markers: Neomycin (select with G418)
Growth in bacteria
  Bacterial resistance: Kanamycin, 50 μg/mL
  Growth temperature: 37°C
  Growth strain: DH5alpha
  Copy number: High Copy
Gene/Insert
  Gene/Insert name: DCAF8L2:M1-S631
  Species: H. sapiens (human)
  Insert size (bp): 1884
  Mutation: 145-147: missing in Poly E region
  Entrez Gene: DCAF8L2 (a.k.a. WDR42C)
  Promoter: CMV
  Tag / fusion protein: MVSGWRLFKKISGSSGGSSG (N terminal on insert)
  Cloning method: Ligation Independent Cloning
  Sequencing primers: 5′ T7; 3′ TTGCTCAGCGGTGGCAGCAG
Resource information
  A portion of this plasmid was derived from a plasmid made by: Mammalian Gene Collection (BC157859)
Terms and licenses: Academic/Nonprofit Terms; Industry Terms: Not Available to Industry
Depositor comments: 5' Cloning Site: Xho1 (not destroyed), 3' Cloning Site: Xba1 (not destroyed).
How to cite: pBiT3.1-N_DCAF8L2:1-631 was a gift from Cheryl Arrowsmith (Addgene plasmid # 211239 ; http://n2t.net/addgene:211239 ; RRID:Addgene_211239)
