[The description below was written by a language model from this plasmid's Addgene catalogue record and pLannotate feature annotations shown in this document.]
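Description:
pBiT3.1-N_DCAF8L2:1-631 is a mammalian expression plasmid built on Promega's pBiT3.1-N backbone, carrying full-length human DCAF8L2 (also called WDR42C; residues M1–S631) fused at its N-terminus to the small HiBiT peptide through a glycine/serine linker. The 1,884 bp coding region, derived from a Mammalian Gene Collection clone, was inserted by ligation-independent cloning between XhoI and XbaI sites that remain intact. The depositor notes that residues 145–147 in a poly-glutamate stretch are missing. The automated annotation labels this ORF as the paralogue DCAF8, a putative substrate receptor for CUL4-DDB1 ubiquitin ligase, but its coordinates match the recorded DCAF8L2 insert size.

Expression is driven by the CMV immediate-early enhancer and promoter, followed by a chimeric β-globin/immunoglobulin intron that aids transcript processing, and is terminated by an SV40 polyadenylation signal. A T7 promoter just upstream of the ORF serves as a sequencing primer site. The plasmid replicates at high copy in E. coli from a ColE1/pUC-type origin and is selected with kanamycin through an EM7-driven neo (nptII) gene, next to which a single loxP site is annotated. The catalogue lists neomycin/G418 as the mammalian selectable marker. The feature table, however, shows only the bacterial EM7 promoter directly upstream of neo, and it also detects a separate SV40 promoter–blasticidin S deaminase–synthetic poly(A) cassette that the catalogue entry does not mention.

HiBiT complements the LgBiT partner to reconstitute NanoLuc luciferase, so the tagged protein can be quantified by luminescence in cells or lysates. The plasmid was deposited as part of a ligandability survey of WD40-repeat proteins, although the record does not state the specific assay.
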