Features (pLannotate 1.2.2; 17 found; start..end, strand, type, name):
     24..105     -  polyA_signal   SV40 poly(A) signal: SV40 polyadenylation signal
    128..211     -  CDS            large T antigen (fragment): large T antigen from SV40 (simian virus 40)
    276..641     +  enhancer       CMV enhancer: human cytomegalovirus immediate early enhancer
    643..842     +  promoter       CMV promoter: human cytomegalovirus (CMV) immediate early promoter
    981..1113    +  intron         chimeric intron: chimera between introns from human β-globin and immunoglobulin heavy chain genes
   1157..1175    +  promoter       T7 promoter: promoter for bacteriophage T7 RNA polymerase
   1250..3133    +  CDS            DCAF8: DCAF8_HUMAN - Also known as H326, WDR42A. Experimental evidence at protein level: Swiss-Prot protein existence level 1. May function as a substrate receptor for CUL4-DDB1 E3 ubiquitin-protein ligase complex. From Homo sapiens (Human).
   3164..3182    +  misc_feature   MCS (fragment): pUC18/19 multiple cloning site
   3231..3352    -  polyA_signal   SV40 poly(A) signal: SV40 polyadenylation signal
   3375..3443    -  CDS            large T antigen (fragment): large T antigen from SV40 (simian virus 40)
   3467..3500    +  protein_bind   loxP: Cre-mediated recombination occurs in the 8-bp core sequence (GCATACAT). Cre recombinase
   3510..3557    +  promoter       EM7 promoter: synthetic bacterial promoter&nbsp
   3589..4380    +  CDS            neo: KKA2_KLEPN - Also known as kan, nptII. Experimental evidence at protein level: Swiss-Prot protein existence level 1. Resistance to kanamycin, neomycin, paromomycin, ribostamycin, butirosin and gentamicin B. From Klebsiella pneumoniae.
   4541..5129    -  rep_origin     ori: high-copy-number ColE1/pMB1/pBR322/pUC origin of replication
   5255..5303    -  polyA_signal   poly(A) signal: synthetic polyadenylation signal
   5327..5725    -  CDS            BSD: blasticidin S deaminase; Aspergillus terreus BSD; confers resistance to blasticidin
   5756..6113    -  promoter       SV40 promoter: SV40 enhancer and early promoter
>Addgene plasmid #211239 | pBiT3.1-N_DCAF8L2:1-631 | addgene full sequence | sequence record 437053 | Addgene NGS Result
AAGACGCGTTAATTAAGACGTCGGCAGTGAAAAAAATGCTTTATTTGTGAAATTTGTGATGCTATTGCTT
TATTTGTAACCATTATAAGCTGCAATAAACAAGTTAACAACAACAATTGCATTCATTTTATGTTTCAGGT
TCAGGGGGAGGTGTGGGAGGTTTTTTAAAGCAAGTAAAACCTCTACAAATGTGGTATGGCTGATTATGAT
CCGCGGCCGCAATACGTCGACGTTATCAGCTGACTTCGTACGAGAGCCTAGGATTATGGCGCGCCACTAG
TTATTAATAGTAATCAATTACGGGGTCATTAGTTCATAGCCCATATATGGAGTTCCGCGTTACATAACTT
ACGGTAAATGGCCCGCCTGGCTGACCGCCCAACGACCCCCGCCCATTGACGTCAATAATGACGTATGTTC
CCATAGTAACGCCAATAGGGACTTTCCATTGACGTCAATGGGTGGAGTATTTACGGTAAACTGCCCACTT
GGCAGTACATCAAGTGTATCATATGCCAAGTCCGCCCCCTATTGACGTCAATGACGGTAAATGGCCCGCC
TGGCATTATGCCCAGTACATGACCTTACGGGACTTTCCTACTTGGCAGTACATCTACGTATTAGTCATCG
CTATTACCATGGTGATGCGGTTTTGGCAGTACACCAATGGGCGTGGATAGCGGTTTGACTCACGGGGATT
TCCAAGTCTCCACCCCATTGACGTCAATGGGAGTTTGTTTTGGCACCAAAATCAACGGGACTTTCCAAAA
TGTCGTAATAACCCCGCCCCGTTGACGCAAATGGGCGGTAGGCGTGTACGGTGGGAGGTCTATATAAGCA
GAGCTGGTTTAGTGAACCGTCAGATCACTAGAATCTTTATTGCGGTAGTTTATCACAGTTAAATTGCTAA
CGCAGTCAGTGCTTCTGACACAACAGTCTCGAACTTAAGCTGCAGAAGTTGGTCGTGAGGCACTGGGCAG
GTAAGTATCAAGGTTACAAGACAGGTTTAAGGAGACCAATAGAAACTGGGCTTGTCGAGACAGAGAAGAC
TCTTGCGTTTCTGATAGGCACCTATTGGTCTTACTGACATCCACTTTGCCTTTCTCTCCACAGGTGTCCA
CTCCCAGTTCAATTACAGCTCTTAAGGCTAGAGTATTAATACGACTCACTATAGGGGTTAGCGATCGCCA
TGGTGAGCGGCTGGCGGCTGTTCAAGAAGATTAGCGGGAGCTCCGGTGGCTCGAGCGGTATGTCCCACCA
AGAAGGCAGCACAGACGGCTTACCAGACTTAGGGACTGAAAGCCTGTTCAGCAGCCCAGAGGAGCAGTCT
GGAGCCGTGGCGGCGACAGAGGCCTCCTCAGACATTGACATAGCGACCTCAGAGCTGAGTGTGACAGTGA
CCGGAGATGGCAGTGATAGCAGGGATGGTGGATTCCCCAACGATGCCAGCACAGAAAATCGAAGCTCAGA
CCAAGAAAGCGCAAGTGAAGACATCGAACTTGAGAGCTTGGAGGACTTTGAGCATTTCCTCATGAGTGGT
GAAAGTTTATTCCATTACCCTTTAGTGGGAGAGGAGGAGACAGAAAGGGAGGAGGAAGACGAAGAGATAC
AAGAGGAGGGAGGGGAGGAGGAGGAAGAGGAGGAGGAGGAGGAGGAGGAGGAGGAGGAGGAGGAAGAAGA
ACAGCCTCGGGCGGGTCCACAAGGCAGTGGCGGCAACCATGAGCAGTATTCGTTAGAGGAGGATCAGGCG
CTGGAGGAGTGGGTTTCCTCAGAGACATCTGCCCTGCCCCGACCTCGCTGGCAGGTCGTTACTGCTCTTC
ACCAGCGGCAGCTGGGTTCACGTCCCCGCTTTGTATATGAGGCCTGTGGGGCAAGAGCCTTTGTGCAGCG
TTTCCGCCTGCAATATCGTCTTGCAGACCATGTCGGCTGTGTCAATACTGTACACTTTAACCAGCGTGGC
ACCCGGCTGGCCAGTAGCGGTGATGACCTAAAGGTGATAGTGTGGGACTGGGTGCGGCAGAGGCCAGTAC
TGAACTTTGAAAGTGGTCACACAAATAATGTCTTCCAGGCCAAGTTCCTTCCTAACTGTGGTGATTCCAC
TCTGGCCATGTGTGCCCGTGATGGGCAGGTACGGGTAGCAGAGTTAATTAATGCATCATATTTCAACAAT
ACTAAGTGTGTGGCCCAGCACAGGGGACCTGCCCACAAGTTGGCTCTGGAGCCTGACTCTCCTTATAAGT
TCCTCACTTCAGGTGAAGATGCTGTTGTCTTCACCATTGACCTCAGACAAGACCGGCCAGCTTCAAAAGT
TGTGGTAACAAGAGAAAATGATAAGAAAGTGGGACTGTATACAATTACTGTGAATCCCGCCAATACCTAC
CAATTTGCAGTGGGTGGACAAGATCAGTTTGTAAGGATTTATGACCAGAGGAAAATTGATAAGAAAGAAA
ACAATGGCGTGCTCAAGAAATTCACTCCTCATCATCTGGTTAATTGTGATTTCCCAACAAACATCACCTG
CGTTGTGTACAGCCACGATGGCACAGAGCTGCTAGCCAGCTACAATGATGACGATATTTACCTCTTCAAC
TCCTCTCACAGTGATGGTGCTCAATACAGTAAGAGATTTAAGGGACACAGAAATAATACCACAGTCAAAG
GTGTTAATTTCTATGGCCCCAGGAGTGAGTTTGTAGTGAGCGGTAGTGATTGCGGGCACATCTTCTTCTG
GGAGAAATCATCCTGCCAAATCATCCAGTTCCTAAAGGGGAGCAGAGAAGGTACAATAAACTGTCTTGAA
CCCCACCCTTACCTACCTGTGTTGGCGTGCAGTGGCCTAGATCATGATGTCAAGATCTGGACACCCACAG
CTAAAGCTGCCACTGAGCTTACTGGGTTAAAGAAGGTGATTAAGAAGAACAAGTGGGAACGAGATGAAGA
CAGCTTGCACCATGGCAGCCTGTTTGACCAGTACATGCTTTGGTTCCTCCTGCGTCACGTGACGCAGAGA
GGTCGTCACCAGGACTGGAGAAGTGGTGAAGCTGAATTTCCAGATGAAGAATCGGATGAGTCTTCCAGCA
CTTCAGAGACATCTGAGGAGGAGGTCCAAGACCGAGTGCAGTGCATGCCATCCTAATCTAGAGGTCAAGC
TTCGGGGGTTTAAACCTGCAGGCATGCAAGCTGATTTGGCTGCTGCCACCGCTGAGCAAGGCCGCTTCGA
GCAGACATGATAAGATACATTGATGAGTTTGGACAAACCACAACTAGAATGCAGTGAAAAAAATGCTTTA
TTTGTGAAATTTGTGATGCTATTGCTTTATTTGTAACCATTATAAGCTGCAATAAACAAGTTAACAACAA
CAATTGCATTCATTTTATGTTTCAGGTTCAGGGGGAGATGTGGGAGGTTTTTTTAAGCAAGTAAAACCTC
TACAAATGTGGTAAAATCTTAATTAAGACTTCTAATATAACTTCGTATAGCATACATTATACGAAGTTAT
GGTTCCACTGTTGACAATTAATCATCGGCATAGTATATCGGCATAGTATAATACGACAAGGTGAGGAACT
AAACCCAGGAGGCAGATCATGATTGAACAAGATGGATTGCACGCAGGTTCTCCGGCCGCTTGGGTGGAGA
GGCTATTCGGCTATGACTGGGCACAACAGACAATCGGCTGCTCTGATGCCGCCGTGTTCCGGCTGTCAGC
GCAGGGGCGCCCGGTTCTTTTTGTCAAGACCGACCTGTCCGGTGCCCTGAATGAACTGCAGGACGAGGCA
GCGCGGCTATCGTGGCTGGCCACGACGGGCGTTCCTTGCGCAGCTGTGCTCGACGTTGTCACTGAAGCGG
GAAGGGACTGGCTGCTATTGGGCGAAGTGCCGGGGCAGGATCTCCTGTCATCTCACCTTGCTCCTGCCGA
GAAAGTATCCATCATGGCTGATGCAATGCGGCGGCTGCATACGCTTGATCCGGCTACCTGCCCATTCGAC
CACCAAGCGAAACATCGCATCGAGCGAGCACGTACTCGGATGGAAGCCGGTCTTGTCGATCAGGATGATC
TGGACGAAGAGCATCAGGGGCTCGCGCCAGCCGAACTGTTCGCCAGGCTCAAGGCGCGCATGCCCGACGG
CGAGGATCTCGTCGTGACCCATGGCGATGCCTGCTTGCCGAATATCATGGTGGAAAATGGCCGCTTTTCT
GGATTCATCGACTGTGGCCGGCTGGGTGTGGCGGACCGCTATCAGGACATAGCGTTGGCTACCCGTGATA
TTGCTGAAGAGCTTGGCGGCGAATGGGCTGACCGCTTCCTCGTGCTTTACGGTATCGCCGCTCCCGATTC
GCAGCGCATCGCCTTCTATCGCCTTCTTGACGAGTTCTTCTGATTCGAAATGACCGACCAAGCGACGCCC
AACCGGTATCAGCTCACTCAAAGGCGGTAATACGGTTATCCACAGAATCAGGGGATAACGCAGGAAAGAA
CATGTGAGCAAAAGGCCAGCAAAAGGCCAGGAACCGTAAAAAGGCCGCGTTGCTGGCGTTTTTCCATAGG
CTCCGCCCCCCTGACGAGCATCACAAAAATCGACGCTCAAGTCAGAGGTGGCGAAACCCGACAGGACTAT
AAAGATACCAGGCGTTTCCCCCTGGAAGCTCCCTCGTGCGCTCTCCTGTTCCGACCCTGCCGCTTACCGG
ATACCTGTCCGCCTTTCTCCCTTCGGGAAGCGTGGCGCTTTCTCATAGCTCACGCTGTAGGTATCTCAGT
TCGGTGTAGGTCGTTCGCTCCAAGCTGGGCTGTGTGCACGAACCCCCCGTTCAGCCCGACCGCTGCGCCT
TATCCGGTAACTATCGTCTTGAGTCCAACCCGGTAAGACACGACTTATCGCCACTGGCAGCAGCCACTGG
TAACAGGATTAGCAGAGCGAGGTATGTAGGCGGTGCTACAGAGTTCTTGAAGTGGTGGCCTAACTACGGC
TACACTAGAAGGACAGTATTTGGTATCTGCGCTCTGCTGAAGCCAGTTACCTTCGGAAAAAGAGTTGGTA
GCTCTTGATCCGGCAAACAAACCACCGCTGGTAGCGGTGGTTTTTTTGTTTGCAAGCAGCAGATTACGCG
CAGAAAAAAAGGATTTCAAGAAGATCCTTTGATCTTTTCTACGGGGTCTGACGCTCAGTGGAACGAAAAC
TCACGTTAAGGGATTTTGGTCATGAGATTATCAAAAAGGATCTTCACCTAGATCCTTTTATAGTCCGGAA
TCGTCACACAAAAAACCAACACACAGATGTAATGAAAATAAAGATATTTTATTGCGGCCATCGTGATGGC
TAGAGTTTAGCCCTCCCACACATAACCAGAGGGCAGCAATTCACGAATCCCAACTGCCGTCGGCTGTCCA
TCACTGTCCTTCACTATGGCTTTGATCCCAGGATGCAGATCGAGAAGCACCTGTCGGCACCGTCCGCAGG
GGCTCAAGATGCCCCTGTTCTCATTTCCGATCGCGACGATACAAGTCAGGTTGCCAGCTGCCGCAGCAGC
AGCAGTGCCCAGCACCACGAGTTCTGCACAAGGTCCCCCAGTAAAATGATATACATTGACACCAGTGAAG
ATGCGGCCGTCGCTAGAGAGAGCTGCGCTGGCGACGCTGTAGTCTTCAGAGATGGGGATGCTGTTGATTG
TAGCCGTTGCTCTTTCAATGAGGGTGGATTCTTCTTGAGACAAAGGCTTGGCCATGGTGGCGCTAGTGTC
AGAAGAATCGAGCTTTTTGCAAAAGCCTAGGCCTCCAAAAAAGCCTCCTCACTACTTCTGGAATAGCTCA
GAGGCCGAGGCGGCCTCGGCCTCTGCATAAATAAAAAAAATTAGTCAGCCATGGGGCGGAGAATGGGCGG
AACTGGGCGGAGTTAGGGGCGGGATGGGCGGAGTTAGGGGCGGGACTATGGTTGCTGACTAATTGAGATG
CATGCTTTGCATACTTCTGCCTGCTGGGGAGCCTGGGGACTTTCCACACCTGGTTGCTGACTAATTGAGA
TGCATGCTTTGCATACTTCTGCCTGCTGGGGAGCCTGGGGACTTTCCACACCCTAACTGACACACATTCC
ACAGCTGGTTCTTTCCGCCTCAGAAGGTACCTAACCAAGTTCCTCTTTCAGAGGTTATTTCAGGCCATGG
TGCTGCGC
